Addgene plasmid #186549: pDYT001
Purpose: Lineage tracing vector (with barcoded Target Sites and triple sgRNAs)
Depositing lab: Jonathan Weissman. Depositing organization: Whitehead Institute for Biomedical Research. Publication: Lineage tracing reveals the phylodynamics, plasticity, and paths of tumor evolution. Yang D, Jones MG, Naranjo S, Rideout WM 3rd, Min KHJ, Ho R, Wu W, Replogle JM, Page JL, Quinn JJ, Horns F, Qiu X, Chen MZ, Freed-Pastor WA, McGinnis CS, Patterson DM, Gartner ZJ, Chow ED, Bivona TG, Chan MM, Yosef N, Jacks T, Weissman JS. Cell. 2022 Apr 28. pii: S0092-8674(22)00462-7. doi: 10.1016/j.cell.2022.04.015. PubMed 35523183.
Backbone
  Vector backbone: pBA439
  Backbone size w/o insert (bp): 9152
  Total vector size (bp): 9152
  Vector type: Mammalian Expression, CRISPR, Synthetic Biology
Growth in bacteria
  Bacterial resistance: Ampicillin, 100 μg/mL
  Growth temperature: 37°C
  Growth strain: DH5alpha
  Copy number: High Copy
Gene/Insert
  Gene/Insert name: 14-bp random integration barcode and three target sites and 3x sgRNAs (alt name: lineage tracing target sites and corresponding sgRNAs)
  Species: Synthetic
  Insert size (bp): 291
  Promoter: EF1alpha
  Cloning method: Gibson Cloning
  Sequencing primers: 5′ GTCACCATAACTGTAAAATT (for checking sgRNAs); 3′ ggcatggacgagctgtacaag (for checking Target Sites)
Terms and licenses: Academic/Nonprofit Terms; Industry Terms: Not Available to Industry
How to cite: pDYT001 was a gift from Jonathan Weissman (Addgene plasmid # 186549 ; http://n2t.net/addgene:186549 ; RRID:Addgene_186549)
