[The description below was written by a language model from this plasmid's Addgene catalogue record and pLannotate feature annotations shown in this document.]
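Description:
pDYT001 is a mammalian-expression CRISPR plasmid of about 9.15 kb, built on the pBA439 backbone and designed as a molecular recorder for Cas9-based lineage tracing. It propagates in E. coli at high copy from a ColE1/pUC-type origin under ampicillin selection (AmpR with its bla promoter). It also carries an f1 phage origin and pBluescript-type remnants: lacZα and MCS fragments, and the lac promoter and operator. No mammalian drug-selection marker is annotated. No viral or transposon delivery elements are annotated either, so the record does not show how the cassette is integrated into target cells. Two short stretches matched to the lambda phage portal protein B flank the payload region. These are most likely incidental hits, and the record does not explain them.

The payload has two parts. In the first, the human EF-1α core promoter with its intron A drives mCherry, followed by an SV40 polyadenylation signal. The 291 bp synthetic insert holds a 14 bp random integration barcode and three Cas9 target sites. It is not annotated, but the gap between mCherry and the poly(A) signal, together with a checking primer that reads out of the end of mCherry, suggests it lies in the 3′ UTR of the reporter transcript. In that position, the barcode and any accumulated edits could be read from expressed mRNA. The second part is a triple sgRNA cassette matching the three target sites. The annotation detects a mouse U6 promoter, a human U6 promoter and an S. pyogenes tracrRNA scaffold fragment, but does not identify the promoter for the third guide.

No Cas9 is encoded, so it must be supplied separately. When it is present, the guides progressively generate heritable indels at the target sites. The random barcode distinguishes individual integrated copies, and together these allow clonal phylogenies to be reconstructed, an approach the associated work applied to tumor evolution.
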