Features (pLannotate 1.2.2; 20 found; start..end, strand, type, name):
      1..105     -  promoter       AmpR promoter: bla
    158..586     -  rep_origin     f1 ori (sequence partly withheld): f1 bacteriophage origin of replication; arrow indicates direction of (+) strand synthesis
    591..746     -  CDS            lacZα (fragment): LacZα fragment of β-galactosidase; lacZ fragment
    748..867     +  CDS            B (fragment): PORTL_LAMBD - Experimental evidence at protein level: Swiss-Prot protein existence level 1. Forms the portal vertex of the capsid (PubMed:6228056, PubMed:6232391). This portal plays critical roles in head assembly, genome packaging, neck/tail attachment, and genome ejection (Probable). The portal protein multimerizes as a single ring-shaped homododecamer arranged around a central channel (PubMed:6232391). Binds to the terminase subunits to form the packaging machine (PubMed:7799432). From Escherichia phage lambda (Bacteriophage lambda).
   1369..1393    -  misc_feature   MCS (fragment): pBluescript multiple cloning site
   2084..2295    +  promoter       EF-1α core promoter: core promoter for human elongation factor EF-1α
   2296..3234    +  intron         EF-1α intron A: intron upstream of the start codon of human EF-1α
   3374..4081    +  CDS            mCherry: mCherry is a basic (constitutively fluorescent) red fluorescent protein published in 2004, derived from Discosoma sp.. It is reported to be a very rapidly-maturing monomer with low acid sensitivity.
   4412..4533    +  polyA_signal   SV40 poly(A) signal: SV40 polyadenylation signal
   4551..4643    +  ncRNA          G-CSF SLDE: Accession: RF00183 - G-CSF factor stem-loop destabilising element (SLDE)
   5119..5186    +  misc_RNA       tracrRNA (fragment): trans-activating CRISPR RNA for the Streptococcus pyogenes CRISPR/Cas9 system
   5214..5516    +  promoter       U6 promoter: RNA polymerase III promoter for mouse U6 snRNA (Das et al., 1988)
   5690..5927    +  promoter       U6 promoter: RNA polymerase III promoter for human U6 snRNA
   6648..7115    +  CDS            B (fragment): PORTL_LAMBD - Experimental evidence at protein level: Swiss-Prot protein existence level 1. Forms the portal vertex of the capsid (PubMed:6228056, PubMed:6232391). This portal plays critical roles in head assembly, genome packaging, neck/tail attachment, and genome ejection (Probable). The portal protein multimerizes as a single ring-shaped homododecamer arranged around a central channel (PubMed:6232391). Binds to the terminase subunits to form the packaging machine (PubMed:7799432). From Escherichia phage lambda (Bacteriophage lambda).
   7153..7169    -  protein_bind   lac operator: The lac repressor binds to the lac operator to inhibit transcription in E. coli. This inhibition can be relieved by adding lactose or isopropyl-β-D-thiogalactopyranoside (IPTG). lac repressor encoded by lacI
   7177..7207    -  promoter       lac promoter: promoter for the E. coli lac operon
   7222..7243    -  protein_bind   CAP binding site: CAP binding activates transcription in the presence of cAMP. E. coli catabolite activator protein
   7256..7348    -  CDS            lacI (fragment): lac repressor; lacI; The lac repressor binds to the lac operator to inhibit transcription in E. coli. This inhibition can be relieved by adding lactose or isopropyl-β-D-thiogalactopyranoside (IPTG).
   7531..8119    -  rep_origin     ori: high-copy-number ColE1/pMB1/pBR322/pUC origin of replication
   8290..9150    -  CDS            AmpR: β-lactamase; bla; confers resistance to ampicillin, carbenicillin, and related antibiotics
>Addgene plasmid #186549 | pDYT001 | addgene full sequence | sequence record 402892 | Addgene NGS Result
ACTCTTCCTTTTTCAATATTATTGAAGCATTTATCAGGGTTATTGTCTCATGAGCGGATACATATTTGAA
TGTATTTAGAAAAATAAACAAATAGGGGTTCCGCGCACATTTCCCCGAAAAGTGCCACCTAAATTGTAAG
CGTTAATATTTTGTTAAAATTCGCGTTAAATTTTTGTTAAATCAGCTCATTTTTTAACCAATAGGCCGAA
ATCGGCAAAATCCCTTATAAATCAAAAGAATAGACCGAGATAGGGT
[37 nt withheld, positions 257-293]
AAAGAACGTGGACTCCAACGTCAAAGG
[49 nt withheld, positions 321-369]
T
[91 nt withheld, positions 371-461]
G
[124 nt withheld, positions 463-586]
CCCATTCGCCATTCAGGCTGCGCAACTGTTGGGAAGGGCGATCGGTGCGGGCCTCTTCGCTATTACGCCA
GCTGGCGAAAGGGGGATGTGCTGCAAGGCGATTAAGTTGGGTAACGCCAGGGTTTTCCCAGTCACGACGT
TGTAAAACGACGGCCAGTGAGCGCGCCTCGTTCATTCACGTTTTTGAACCCGTGGAGGACGGGCAGACTC
GCGGTGCAAATGTGTTTTACAGCGTGATGGAGCAGATGAAGATGCTCGACACGCTGCAGAACACGCAGCT
AGATTAACCCTAGAAAGATAATCATATTGTGACGTACGTTAAAGATAATCATGTGTAAAATTGACGCATG
TGTTTTATCGGTCTGTATATCGAGGTTTATTTATTAATTTGAATAGATATTAAGTTTTATTATATTTACA
CTTACATACTAATAATAAATTCAACAAACAATTTATTTATGTTTATTTATTTATTAAAAAAAACAAAAAC
TCAAAATTTCTTCTATAAAGTAACAAAACTTTTATGAGGGACAGCCCCCCCCCAAAGCCCCCAGGGATGT
AATTACGTCCCTCCCCCGCTAGGGGGCAGCAGCGAGCCGCCCGGGGCTCCGCTCCGGTCCGGCGCTCCCC
CCGCATCCCCGAGCCGGCAGCGTGCGGGGACAGCCCGGGCACGGGGAAGGTGGCACGGGATCGCTTTCCT
CTGAACGCTTCTCGCTGCTCTTTGAGCCTGCAGACACCTGGGGGGATACGGGGAAAAGGCCTCCACGGCC
AAGGATCTGCGATATCGATAAGCTTGATATCGAATTCGGGAGGTGGTCCCTGCAGTTACGCCAATGATAA
CCCCCGCCAGAAAAATCTTAGTAGCCTTCCCTTTTTGTTTTCCGTGCCCCAACTCGGCGGATTGACTCGG
CCCCTTCCGGAAACACCCGAATCAACTTCTAGTCAAATTATTGTTCACGCCGCAATGACCCACCCCTGGC
CCGCGTCTGTGGAACTGACCCCTGGTGTACAGGAGAGTTCGCTGCTGAAAGTGGTCCCAAAGGGGTACTA
GTTTTTAAGCTCCCAACTCCCCCTCCCCCAGCGTCTGGAGGATTCCACACCCTCGCACCGCAGGGGCGAG
GAAGTGGGCGGAGTCCGGTTTTGGCGCCAGCCGCTGAGGCTGCCAAGCAGAAAAGCCACCGCTGAGGAGA
CTCCGGTCACTGTCCTCGCCCCGCCTCCCCCTTCCCTCCCCTTGGGGACCACCGGGCGCCACGCCGCGAA
CGGTAAGTGCCGCGGTCGTCGGCGCCTCCGCCCTCCCCCTAGGGCCCCAATTCCCAGCGGGCGCGGCGCG
CGGCCCCTCCCCCCGCCGGGCGCGCGCCCGCTGCCCCGCCCTTCGTGGCCGCCCGGCGTGGGCGGTGCCA
CCCCTCCCCCCGGCGGCCCCGCGCGCAGCTCCCGGCTCCCTCCCCCTTCGGATGTGGCTTGAGCTGTAGG
CGCGGAGGGGCTCCGGTGCCCGTCAGTGGGCAGAGCGCACATCGCCCACAGTCCCCGAGAAGTTGGGGGG
AGGGGTCGGCAATTGAACCGGTGCCTAGAGAAGGTGGCGCGGGGTAAACTGGGAAAGTGATGTCGTGTAC
TGGCTCCGCCTTTTTCCCGAGGGTGGGGGAGAACCGTATATAAGTGCAGTAGTCGCCGTGAACGTTCTTT
TTCGCAACGGGTTTGCCGCCAGAACACAGGTAAGTGCCGTGTGTGGTTCCCGCGGGCCTGGCCTCTTTAC
GGGTTATGGCCCTTGCGTGCCTTGAATTACTTCCACCTGGCTGCAGTACGTGATTCTTGATCCCGAGCTT
CGGGTTGGAAGTGGGTGGGAGAGTTCGAGGCCTTGCGCTTAAGGAGCCCCTTCGCCTCGTGCTTGAGTTG
AGGCCTGGCCTGGGCGCTGGGGCCGCCGCGTGCGAATCTGGTGGCACCTTCGCGCCTGTCTCGCTGCTTT
CGATAAGTCTCTAGCCATTTAAAATTTTTGATGACCTGCTGCGACGCTTTTTTTCTGGCAAGATAGTCTT
GTAAATGCGGGCCAAGATCTGCACACTGGTATTTCGGTTTTTGGGGCCGCGGGCGGCGACGGGGCCCGTG
CGTCCCAGCGCACATGTTCGGCGAGGCGGGGCCTGCGAGCGCGGCCACCGAGAATCGGACGGGGGTAGTC
TCAAGCTGGCCGGCCTGCTCTGGTGCCTGGCCTCGCGCCGCCGTGTATCGCCCCGCCCTGGGCGGCAAGG
CTGGCCCGGTCGGCACCAGTTGCGTGAGCGGAAAGATGGCCGCTTCCCGGCCCTGCTGCAGGGAGCTCAA
AATGGAGGACGCGGCGCTCGGGAGAGCGGGCGGGTGAGTCACCCACACAAAGGAAAAGGGCCTTTCCGTC
CTCAGCCGTCGCTTCATGTGACTCCACGGAGTACCGGGCGCCGTCCAGGCACCTCGATTAGTTCTCGAGC
TTTTGGAGTACGTCGTCTTTAGGTTGGGGGGAGGGGTTTTATGCGATGGAGTTTCCCCACACTGAGTGGG
TGGAGACTGAAGTTAGGCCAGCTTGGCACTTGATGTAATTCTCCTTGGAATTTGCCCTTTTTGAGTTTGG
ATCTTGGTTCATTCTCAAGCCTCAGACAGTGGTTCAAAGTTTTTTTCTTCCATTTCAGGTGTCGTGGAAT
TCTCACGCGTCTGCAGCTAGCTATGGTGAGCAAGGGCGACACTGCTCGATCCGCTCGCACCTGACTGCTA
CGTGACTACGCTGATGTACAGATCCATACTGCATGTTCATTGACGATCTACCTAGCTATGGTGAGCAAGG
GCGAGGAGGATAACATGGCCATCATCAAGGAGTTCATGCGCTTCAAGGTGCACATGGAGGGCTCCGTGAA
CGGCCACGAGTTCGAGATCGAGGGCGAGGGCGAGGGCCGCCCCTACGAGGGCACCCAGACCGCCAAGCTG
AAGGTGACCAAGGGCGGCCCCCTGCCCTTCGCCTGGGACATCCTGTCCCCTCAGTTCATGTACGGCTCCA
AGGCCTACGTGAAGCACCCCGCCGACATCCCCGACTACTTGAAGCTGTCCTTCCCCGAGGGCTTCAAGTG
GGAGCGCGTGATGAACTTCGAGGACGGCGGCGTGGTGACCGTGACCCAGGACTCCTCCCTGCAGGACGGC
GAGTTCATCTACAAGGTGAAGCTGCGCGGCACCAACTTCCCCTCCGACGGCCCCGTAATGCAGAAGAAGA
CCATGGGCTGGGAGGCCTCCTCCGAGCGGATGTACCCCGAGGACGGCGCCCTGAAGGGCGAGATCAAGCA
GAGGCTGAAGCTGAAGGACGGCGGCCACTACGACGCTGAGGTCAAGACCACCTACAAGGCCAAGAAGCCC
GTGCAGCTGCCCGGCGCCTACAACGTCAACATCAAGTTGGACATCACCTCCCACAACGAGGACTACACCA
TCGTGGAACAGTACGAACGCGCCGAGGGCCGCCACTCCACCGGCGGCATGGACGAGCTGTACAAGTAATG
AATTAATTAAGTCACGAATCCAGCTAGCTGTGCAGCTAATGGACCCGGCAATTCAACTGCAGTAATGCTA
CCTCGTACTCACGCTTTCCAAGTGCTTGGCGTCGCATCTCGGTCCTTTGTACGCCGAAAAATGGCCTGAC
AACTAAGCTACGGCACGCTGCCATGTTGGGTCATAACGATATCTCTGGTTCATCCGTGACCGAACATGTA
ATGGAGTAGCAGGAGCTATTAATTCGCGGAGGACAATGCGGTTCGTAGTCACTGTCTTCCGCAATCGTCC
ATCGCTCCTGCAGGTGTTAACTGCTCACCTATTAGCGGCTAAGGAAACTTGTTTATTGCAGCTTATAATG
GTTACAAATAAAGCAATAGCATCACAAATTTCACAAATAAAGCATTTTTTTCACTGCATTCTAGTTGTGG
TTTGTCCAAACTCATCAATGTATCTTATCATGTCTGGAATTGACTCAAATGATGTCAATTAGTCTATCAG
AAGCTCATCTGGTCTCCCTTCCGGGGGACAAGACATCCCTGTTTAATATTTAAACAGCAGTGTTCCCAAA
CTGGGTTCTTATATCCCTTGCTCTGGTCAACCAGGTTGCAGGGTTTCCTGTCCTCACAGGAACGAAGTCC
CTAAAGAAACAGTGGCAGCCAGGTTTAGCCCCGGAATTGACTGGATTCCTTTTTTAGGGCCCATTGGTCT
AGACGTGACCGAGCTTGTCTGCCCGCGCAGTCCACTAGACAGACGCGCAGAGGTCGGGCGGGCCTAGGGC
CAATTTCCCATGGTTCCCTTCATTTGCATATATGATGTAATAAGGTTATGGAGACTATTAAACTTAGCCC
TAATCAAACTATATGATGATAATGTGTGTGGTACAAAAGGTCATAACTTATTATATACTTTGAAACTTAA
AAAAGGGTTACAGTTTAGTCACCATAACTGTAAAATTTTTTCTATTCTTAGCTTTATATAGTTCTTGAGA
GGCCATGTTTATGGCAGAAGCTATTAATTCGCGGGTTTAAGAGCTAAGCTGGAAACAGCATAGCAAGTTT
AAATAAGGCTAGTCCGTTATCAACTTGAAAAAGTGGCACCGAGTCGGTGCTTTTTTTCCAGTCTGACTAT
CACGATGGATCCGACGCGCCATCTCTAGGCCCGCGCCGGCCCCCTCGCACGGACTTGTGGGAGAAGCTCG
GCTACTCCCCTGCCCCGGTTAATTTGCATATAATATTTCCTAGTAACTATAGAGGCTTAATGTGCGATAA
AAGACAGATAATCTGTTCTTTTTAATACTAGCTACATTTTACATGATAGGCTTGGATTTCTATAAGAGAT
ACAAATACTAAATTATTATTTTAAAAAACAGCACAAAAGGAAACTCACCCTAACTGTAAAGTAATTGTGT
GTTTTGAGACTATAAGTATCCCTTGGAGAACCACCTTGTTGGTCCTTTGTATGCCGAAAAAGTTTGAGAG
CTAAGCAGAAAGCTGCATAGCAAGTTCAAATAAGGCTAGTCCGTACACAACTTGAAAAAGTGGCAGCCGA
GTCGGCTGCTTTTTTTGCTCGAATCTACACTCAGCTATGGCGCGCCCCAAGGTCGGGCAGGAAGAGGGCC
TATTTCCCATGATTCCTTCATATTTGCATATACGATACAAGGCTGTTAGAGAGATAATTGGAATTAATTT
GACTGTAAACACAAAGATATTAGTACAAAATACGTGACGTAGAAAGTAATAATTTCTTGGGTAGTTTGCA
GTTTTAAAATTATGTTTTAAAATGGACTATCATATGCTTACCGTAACTTGAAAGTATTTCGATTTCTTGG
CTTTATATATCTTGTGGAAAGCCAGAAACATGGTTGGATCATAACGATATCTCGTTTCAGAGCTAAGCAC
AAGAGTGCATAGCAAGTTGAAATAAGGCTAGTCCGTTTACAACTTGAAAAAGTGGCACCCGAGTCGGGTG
CTTTTTTTCTCGAGTACTAGGATCCATTAGGCGGCCGCGTTTAAACATGGCTTTTTCCCCGTATCCCCCC
AGGTGTCTGCAGGCTCAAAGAGCAGCGAGAAGCGTTCAGAGGAAAGCGATCCCGTGCCACCTTCCCCGTG
CCCGGGCTGTCCCCGCACGCTGCCGGCTCGGGGATGCGGGGGGAGCGCCGGACCGGAGCGGAGCCCCGGG
CGGCTCGCTGCTGCCCCCTAGCGGGGGAGGGACGTAATTACATCCCTGGGGGCTTTGGGGGGGGGCTGTC
CCTGATATCTATAACAAGAAAATATATATATAATAAGTTATCACGTAAGTAGAACATGAAATAACAATAT
AATTATCGTATGAGTTAAATCTTAAAAGTCACGTAAAAGATAATCATGCGTCATTTTGACTCACGCGGTC
GTTATAGTTCAAAATCAGTGACACTTACCGCATTGACAAGCACGCCTCACGGGAGCTCCAAGCGGCGACT
GAGATGTCCTAAATGCACAGCGACGGATTCGCGCTATTTAGAAAGAGAGAGCAATATTTCAAGAATGCAT
GCGTCAATTTTACGCAGACTATCTTTCTAGGGTTAATCTAGCTGCATCAGGATCATATCGTCGGGTCTTT
TTTCCGGCTCAGTCATCGCCCAAGCTGGCGCTATCTGGGCATCGGGGAGGAAGAAGCCCGTGCCTTTTCC
CGCGAGGTTGAAGCGGCATGGAAAGAGTTTGCCGAGGATGACTGCTGCTGCATTGACGTTGAGCGAAAAC
GCACGTTTACCATGATGATTCGGGAAGGTGTGGCCATGCACGCCTTTAACGGTGAACTGTTCGTTCAGGC
CACCTGGGATACCAGTTCGTCGCGGCTTTTCCGGACACAGTTCCGGATGGTCAGCCCGAAGCGCATCAGC
AACCCGAACAATACCGGCGACAGCCGGAACTGCCGTGCCGGTGTGCAGATTAATGACAGCGGTGCGGCGC
TGGGATATTACGTCAGCGAGGACGGGTATCCTGGCTGGATGCCGCAGAAATGGACATGGATACCCCGTGA
GTTACCCGGCGGGCGCGCTTGGCGTAATCATGGTCATAGCTGTTTCCTGTGTGAAATTGTTATCCGCTCA
CAATTCCACACAACATACGAGCCGGAAGCATAAAGTGTAAAGCCTGGGGTGCCTAATGAGTGAGCTAACT
CACATTAATTGCGTTGCGCTCACTGCCCGCTTTCCAGTCGGGAAACCTGTCGTGCCAGCTGCATTAATGA
ATCGGCCAACGCGCGGGGAGAGGCGGTTTGCGTATTGGGCGCTCTTCCGCTTCCTCGCTCACTGACTCGC
TGCGCTCGGTCGTTCGGCTGCGGCGAGCGGTATCAGCTCACTCAAAGGCGGTAATACGGTTATCCACAGA
ATCAGGGGATAACGCAGGAAAGAACATGTGAGCAAAAGGCCAGCAAAAGGCCAGGAACCGTAAAAAGGCC
GCGTTGCTGGCGTTTTTCCATAGGCTCCGCCCCCCTGACGAGCATCACAAAAATCGACGCTCAAGTCAGA
GGTGGCGAAACCCGACAGGACTATAAAGATACCAGGCGTTTCCCCCTGGAAGCTCCCTCGTGCGCTCTCC
TGTTCCGACCCTGCCGCTTACCGGATACCTGTCCGCCTTTCTCCCTTCGGGAAGCGTGGCGCTTTCTCAT
AGCTCACGCTGTAGGTATCTCAGTTCGGTGTAGGTCGTTCGCTCCAAGCTGGGCTGTGTGCACGAACCCC
CCGTTCAGCCCGACCGCTGCGCCTTATCCGGTAACTATCGTCTTGAGTCCAACCCGGTAAGACACGACTT
ATCGCCACTGGCAGCAGCCACTGGTAACAGGATTAGCAGAGCGAGGTATGTAGGCGGTGCTACAGAGTTC
TTGAAGTGGTGGCCTAACTACGGCTACACTAGAAGAACAGTATTTGGTATCTGCGCTCTGCTGAAGCCAG
TTACCTTCGGAAAAAGAGTTGGTAGCTCTTGATCCGGCAAACAAACCACCGCTGGTAGCGGTGGTTTTTT
TGTTTGCAAGCAGCAGATTACGCGCAGAAAAAAAGGATCTCAAGAAGATCCTTTGATCTTTTCTACGGGG
TCTGACGCTCAGTGGAACGAAAACTCACGTTAAGGGATTTTGGTCATGAGATTATCAAAAAGGATCTTCA
CCTAGATCCTTTTAAATTAAAAATGAAGTTTTAAATCAATCTAAAGTATATATGAGTAAACTTGGTCTGA
CAGTTACCAATGCTTAATCAGTGAGGCACCTATCTCAGCGATCTGTCTATTTCGTTCATCCATAGTTGCC
TGACTCCCCGTCGTGTAGATAACTACGATACGGGAGGGCTTACCATCTGGCCCCAGTGCTGCAATGATAC
CGCGAGACCCACGCTCACCGGCTCCAGATTTATCAGCAATAAACCAGCCAGCCGGAAGGGCCGAGCGCAG
AAGTGGTCCTGCAACTTTATCCGCCTCCATCCAGTCTATTAATTGTTGCCGGGAAGCTAGAGTAAGTAGT
TCGCCAGTTAATAGTTTGCGCAACGTTGTTGCCATTGCTACAGGCATCGTGGTGTCACGCTCGTCGTTTG
GTATGGCTTCATTCAGCTCCGGTTCCCAACGATCAAGGCGAGTTACATGATCCCCCATGTTGTGCAAAAA
AGCGGTTAGCTCCTTCGGTCCTCCGATCGTTGTCAGAAGTAAGTTGGCCGCAGTGTTATCACTCATGGTT
ATGGCAGCACTGCATAATTCTCTTACTGTCATGCCATCCGTAAGATGCTTTTCTGTGACTGGTGAGTACT
CAACCAAGTCATTCTGAGAATAGTGTATGCGGCGACCGAGTTGCTCTTGCCCGGCGTCAATACGGGATAA
TACCGCGCCACATAGCAGAACTTTAAAAGTGCTCATCATTGGAAAACGTTCTTCGGGGCGAAAACTCTCA
AGGATCTTACCGCTGTTGAGATCCAGTTCGATGTAACCCACTCGTGCACCCAACTGATCTTCAGCATCTT
TTACTTTCACCAGCGTTTCTGGGTGAGCAAAAACAGGAAGGCAAAATGCCGCAAAAAAGGGAATAAGGGC
GACACGGAAATGTTGAATACTCAT
